Addgene plasmid #31204: pLenti6/V5-DEST-ACP5
Depositing lab: Lynda Chin. Depositing organization: Dana-Farber Cancer Institute. Publication: Proinvasion metastasis drivers in early-stage melanoma are oncogenes. Scott KL, Nogueira C, Heffernan TP, van Doorn R, Dhakal S, Hanna JA, Min C, Jaskelioff M, Xiao Y, Wu CJ, Cameron LA, Perry SR, Zeid R, Feinberg T, Kim M, Vande Woude G, Granter SR, Bosenberg M, Chu GC, DePinho RA, Rimm DL, Chin L. Cancer Cell. 2011 Jul 12;20(1):92-103. 10.1016/j.ccr.2011.05.025 PubMed 21741599.
Backbone
  Vector backbone: pLenti 6/V5-DEST
  Backbone manufacturer: Invitrogen
  Backbone size w/o insert (bp): 7000
  Vector type: Mammalian Expression, Lentiviral
  Selectable markers: Blasticidin
Growth in bacteria
  Bacterial resistance: Ampicillin, 100 μg/mL
  Growth temperature: 30°C
  Growth strain: Stbl3
  Growth instructions: Grow in STBL3 bacteria (Invitrogen) at lower temps (~30C) to prevent recombination and increase plasmid production.
  Copy number: High Copy
Gene/Insert
  Gene/Insert name: ACP5
  Species: H. sapiens (human)
  Insert size (bp): 978
  GenBank ID: BC025414
  Entrez Gene: ACP5 (a.k.a. HPAP, TRACP5a, TRACP5b, TRAP, TRAcP, TrATPase)
  Tag / fusion protein: V5 (C terminal on backbone)
  Cloning method: Gateway Cloning; 5′ cloning site attR1 (destroyed during cloning); 3′ cloning site attR2 (destroyed during cloning)
  Sequencing primers: 5′ CMV Forward; 3′ V5 Reverse
Resource information
  A portion of this plasmid was derived from a plasmid made by: The entry clone used to create this plasmid was obatined from the human ORFeome (v5.1) collection made available by the Center for Cancer Systems Biology at the Dana-Farber Cancer Institute in Boston, MA.
Terms and licenses: Academic/Nonprofit Terms; Industry Terms: Not Available to Industry
How to cite: pLenti6/V5-DEST-ACP5 was a gift from Lynda Chin (Addgene plasmid # 31204 ; http://n2t.net/addgene:31204 ; RRID:Addgene_31204)
