[The description below was written by a language model from this plasmid's Addgene catalogue record.]
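Description:
pLenti6/V5-DEST-ACP5 is a lentiviral mammalian expression plasmid built on the commercial pLenti6/V5-DEST Gateway destination backbone (about 7 kb without insert). It carries the human ACP5 open reading frame, roughly 978 bp, which encodes tartrate-resistant acid phosphatase (also known as TRAP or TRAcP). The ORF was transferred by Gateway recombination from an entry clone belonging to a human ORFeome collection. That reaction consumed the attR1 and attR2 sites of the destination vector, so they are no longer intact in the final construct. The insert is fused at its C terminus to a V5 epitope tag supplied by the backbone, which allows the expressed protein to be detected with anti-V5 reagents.

The record does not explicitly name the promoter. A CMV forward sequencing primer is listed upstream of the insert, which is consistent with a CMV promoter driving the ORF, and a V5 reverse primer reads in from the tag end. In bacteria the plasmid is maintained at high copy under ampicillin selection, and the record recommends a recombination-deficient strain, reflecting the tendency of lentiviral repeat sequences to rearrange. Blasticidin resistance provides selection in mammalian cells, so transduced or transfected populations stably expressing ACP5-V5 can be enriched. No feature table is provided, so individual viral elements such as LTRs and the packaging signal cannot be confirmed from the record.

The associated publication concerns proinvasion and metastasis driver genes in early-stage melanoma. This suggests the construct was made for gain-of-function studies in which ACP5 is overexpressed in mammalian cells by lentiviral delivery.
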