>Addgene plasmid #31204 | pLenti6/V5-DEST-ACP5 | addgene partial sequence | sequence record 35953 | pBABE-3
TCAACTCATTACTAACCGGTACGCGTAGAATCGAGACCGAGGAGAGGGTTAGGGATAGGCTTACCTTCGA
ACCGCGGGCCCTCTAGACTCGAGCGGCCGCCACTGTGCTGGATATCAACCACTTTGTACAAGAAAGTTGG
GCAGGGCCTGGCTCGCCTCGGCAGCCTGGTCTTAAAGAGGGACTTGCCCGAGGCCTCGATGTAAGTGACA
GTCATCTCTTTGGAGCTGATCTCCACATAGGCAAAGCCACCCAGTGAGTCTTCAGTCCCATAGTGGAAGC
GCAGATAGCCGTTGGGGACCTTGCGCTGGTGCCGCTTTGAGGGGTCCATGAAATTCCCAGCCCCACTCAG
CACGTAGCCCACGCCATTCTCATCTTGCAGGTACTGCAGATTGTGATCGTGGCCGCACAGGTAGGCAGTG
ACCCCGTATGTGGCCAGCAGTGGCCGTAGCTGCTTGACCAGGCAGTGGGTAGGCCCGTGCTCGGCTATGG
ACCACACGGGGTAGTGGCCAGCCACCAGCACGTAGTCCTCCCTGGCCGCCGCCAGCTGTTTCTTGAGCCA
GGACAGCTGTGTGCGGGCCAGCTTCACGTCTCGGGGCCTCTCAGGCTGCTGGCTGAGGAAGTCATCTGAG
TTGCCACATAGTGTCACTGTGTCCAGCATAAAAATGGCCACAGACACATTGGTCTGTGGGATCTTGAAGT
GC
